Addgene plasmid #133871: pJBL7036
Purpose: AtzC expression plasmid
Depositing lab: Julius Lucks. Depositing organization: Northwestern University. Publication: Design and Optimization of a Cell-Free Atrazine Biosensor. Silverman AD, Akova U, Alam KK, Jewett MC, Lucks JB. ACS Synth Biol. 2020 Mar 20;9(3):671-677. doi: 10.1021/acssynbio.9b00388. Epub 2020 Mar 3. PubMed 32078765.
Backbone
  Vector backbone: pJL1
  Backbone size w/o insert (bp): 1833
  Total vector size (bp): 3045
  Vector type: Bacterial Expression, Synthetic Biology
Growth in bacteria
  Bacterial resistance: Kanamycin, 50 μg/mL
  Growth temperature: 37°C
  Growth strain: DH5alpha
  Copy number: High Copy
Gene/Insert
  Gene/Insert name: AtzC
  Species: Pseudomonas ADP-1
  Insert size (bp): 1212
  Promoter: T7
  Cloning method: Gibson Cloning
  Sequencing primers: 5′ cgcctggtatctttatagtc
Terms and licenses: Academic/Nonprofit Terms; Industry Terms: Not Available to Industry
How to cite: pJBL7036 was a gift from Julius Lucks (Addgene plasmid # 133871 ; http://n2t.net/addgene:133871 ; RRID:Addgene_133871)
