[The description below was written by a language model from this plasmid's Addgene catalogue record.]
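Description:
pJBL7036 is a small bacterial expression plasmid, about 3 kb in total, built on the pJL1 backbone, a compact vector (roughly 1.8 kb without insert) classed here under bacterial expression and synthetic biology. It is maintained as a high-copy plasmid in a standard E. coli cloning strain (DH5alpha) and is selected with kanamycin. The record does not include a feature table, so the specific origin of replication, terminator, ribosome binding site and any tags on the coding sequence are not stated.

The payload is a roughly 1.2 kb insert encoding AtzC from Pseudomonas ADP-1, placed under a T7 promoter and assembled into the backbone by Gibson cloning. AtzC is known as one of the enzymes of the Pseudomonas atrazine degradation pathway, acting in the series of hydrolytic steps that convert the herbicide atrazine to cyanuric acid. Because transcription depends on the T7 promoter, expression requires a source of T7 RNA polymerase, either from a suitable expression host or supplied in an in vitro transcription-translation reaction; the cloning strain listed serves for propagation rather than expression.

The stated purpose is simply AtzC expression, and the associated work concerns the design and optimization of a cell-free atrazine biosensor. This suggests the plasmid provides the AtzC enzyme as one metabolic component of such a system, although the record itself does not detail how it is combined with other constructs.
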