>Addgene plasmid #133871 | pJBL7036 | addgene full sequence | sequence record 272116 | Addgene NGS Result
TAATACGACTCACTATAGGGAGACCACAACGGTTTCCCTCTAGAAATAATTTTGTGGAGCCCGGACCATG
TCTAAAGACTTCGATTTAATTATCCGCAATGCATATCTGTCCGAAAAAGACTCCGTTTACGATATCGGCA
TCGTGGGGGACCGTATCATTAAAATTGAGGCGAAAATCGAAGGAACCGTGAAGGACGAGATCGATGCGAA
AGGTAACCTTGTTTCGCCGGGATTCGTAGATGCGCACACGCACATGGACAAGAGCTTTACTTCTACTGGG
GAGCGCCTTCCGAAATTTTGGTCGCGCCCGTACACGCGTGACGCTGCGATTGAAGATGGTTTGAAATATT
ACAAAAATGCTACCCACGAAGAAATCAAGCGCCATGTTATTGAACACGCCCATATGCAGGTCTTGCACGG
CACCCTGTACACCCGTACGCATGTTGACGTAGATTCTGTTGCCAAGACTAAGGCTGTAGAAGCCGTATTG
GAGGCGAAGGAGGAATTGAAAGACCTTATCGACATCCAAGTAGTGGCATTTGCACAATCAGGTTTCTTTG
TGGATTTGGAATCGGAGTCTCTGATCCGCAAAAGCCTGGATATGGGCTGTGACTTAGTTGGCGGGGTTGA
CCCCGCTACCCGTGAGAACAATGTTGAGGGGTCACTTGACTTATGTTTCAAATTGGCAAAGGAATACGAT
GTTGACATCGATTACCACATCCATGATATCGGAACTGTTGGTGTATATTCAATTAACCGCTTAGCTCAGA
AGACGATCGAGAACGGATATAAGGGTCGCGTCACAACATCGCATGCTTGGTGCTTCGCGGATGCTCCATC
AGAATGGCTGGATGAAGCCATCCCATTGTATAAGGATTCCGGTATGAAGTTTGTAACGTGTTTCAGTAGC
ACCCCTCCAACAATGCCAGTCATTAAGTTGTTAGAAGCTGGTATCAACCTGGGTTGCGCCAGTGATAATA
TCCGCGACTTTTGGGTTCCTTTTGGAAATGGCGATATGGTCCAAGGGGCGCTTATTGAAACGCAACGCTT
GGAACTGAAGACGAACCGTGATTTAGGATTAATCTGGAAAATGATCACATCGGAGGGGGCCCGTGTGCTG
GGAATCGAGAAGAACTATGGCATCGAAGTAGGGAAGAAGGCTGATCTTGTAGTTTTGAATTCACTGTCCC
CACAGTGGGCCATTATCGACCAAGCTAAACGCCTTTGTGTCATCAAGAACGGACGTATTATCGTGAAGGA
CGAGGTGATCGTAGCTTAACATGGACGAGCTGTACAAGTAACTCGGTACCAAATTCCAGAAAAGAGGCCT
CCCGAAAGGGGGGCCTTTTTTCGTTTTGGTCCGTCGACCGGCTGCTAACAAAGCCCGAAAGGAAGCTGAG
TTGGCTGCTGCCACCGCTGAGCAATAACTAGCATAACCCCTTGGGGCCTCTAAACGGGTCTTGAGGGGTT
TTTTGCTGAAAGCCAATTCTGATTAGAAAAACTCATCGAGCATCAAATGAAACTGCAATTTATTCATATC
AGGATTATCAATACCATATTTTTGAAAAAGCCGTTTCTGTAATGAAGGAGAAAACTCACCGAGGCAGTTC
CATAGGATGGCAAGATCCTGGTATCGGTCTGCGATTCCGACTCGTCCAACATCAATACAACCTATTAATT
TCCCCTCGTCAAAAATAAGGTTATCAAGTGAGAAATCACCATGAGTGACGACTGAATCCGGTGAGAATGG
CAAAAGCTTATGCATTTCTTTCCAGACTTGTTCAACAGGCCAGCCATTACGCTCGTCATCAAAATCACTC
GCATCAACCAAACCGTTATTCATTCGTGATTGCGCCTGAGCGAGACGAAATACGCGATCGCTGTTAAAAG
GACAATTACAAACAGGAATCGAATGCAACCGGCGCAGGAACACTGCCAGCGCATCAACAATATTTTCACC
TGAATCAGGATATTCTTCTAATACCTGGAATGCTGTTTTCCCGGGGATCGCAGTGGTGAGTAACCATGCA
TCATCAGGAGTACGGATAAAATGCTTGATGGTCGGAAGAGGCATAAATTCCGTCAGCCAGTTTAGTCTGA
CCATCTCATCTGTAACATCATTGGCAACGCTACCTTTGCCATGTTTCAGAAACAACTCTGGCGCATCGGG
CTTCCCATACAATCGATAGATTGTCGCACCTGATTGCCCGACATTATCGCGAGCCCATTTATACCCATAT
AAATCAGCATCCATGTTGGAATTTAATCGCGGCTTCGAGCAAGACGTTTCCCGTTGAATATGGCTCATAA
CACCCCTTGTATTACTGTTTATGTAAGCAGACAGTTTTATTGTTCATGATGATATATTTTTATCTTGTGC
AATGTAACATCAGAGATTTTGAGACACAACGTGAGATCAAAGGATCTTCTTGAGATCCTTTTTTTCTGCG
CGTAATCTGCTGCTTGCAAACAAAAAAACCACCGCTACCAGCGGTGGTTTGTTTGCCGGATCAAGAGCTA
CCAACTCTTTTTCCGAAGGTAACTGGCTTCAGCAGAGCGCAGATACCAAATACTGTTCTTCTAGTGTAGC
CGTAGTTAGGCCACCACTTCAAGAACTCTGTAGCACCGCCTACATACCTCGCTCTGCTAATCCTGTTACC
AGTGGCTGCTGCCAGTGGCGATAAGTCGTGTCTTACCGGGTTGGACTCAAGACGATAGTTACCGGATAAG
GCGCAGCGGTCGGGCTGAACGGGGGGTTCGTGCACACAGCCCAGCTTGGAGCGAACGACCTACACCGAAC
TGAGATACCTACAGCGTGAGCTATGAGAAAGCGCCACGCTTCCCGAAGGGAGAAAGGCGGACAGGTATCC
GGTAAGCGGCAGGGTCGGAACAGGAGAGCGCACGAGGGAGCTTCCAGGGGGAAACGCCTGGTATCTTTAT
AGTCCTGTCGGGTTTCGCCACCTCTGACTTGAGCGTCGATTTTTGTGATGCTCGTCAGGGGGGCGGAGCC
TATGGAAAAACGCCAGCAACGCGATCCCGCGAAAT
